Addgene plasmid #60805: pIS1 mPELO
Purpose: Luciferase reporter to measure miR-155 mediated differential repression. Contains PELO 3' UTR and mutated miR-155 sites
Depositing lab: David Bartel. Depositing organization: Whitehead Institute for Biomedical Research. Publication: Global analyses of the effect of different cellular contexts on microRNA targeting. Nam JW, Rissland OS, Koppstein D, Abreu-Goodger C, Jan CH, Agarwal V, Yildirim MA, Rodriguez A, Bartel DP. Mol Cell. 2014 Mar 20;53(6):1031-43. doi: 10.1016/j.molcel.2014.02.013. Epub 2014 Mar 13. PubMed 24631284.
Backbone
  Vector backbone: pIS1
  Backbone manufacturer: Bartel lab (Addgene plasmid # 12179)
  Backbone size w/o insert (bp): 4085
  Vector type: Mammalian Expression, Luciferase
Growth in bacteria
  Bacterial resistance: Ampicillin, 100 μg/mL
  Growth temperature: 37°C
  Growth strain: DH5alpha
  Copy number: High Copy
Gene/Insert
  Gene/Insert name: PELO 3'UTR and mutated miR-155 binding site
  Species: H. sapiens (human)
  Mutation: mutated miR-155 binding site
  Entrez Gene: PELO (a.k.a. CGI-17, PRO1770)
  Promoter: thymidine kinase (HSV-TK promoter)
  Cloning method: Restriction Enzyme; 5′ cloning site XbaI (not destroyed); 3′ cloning site NotI (not destroyed)
  Sequencing primers: 5′ chim-int-F (5'-TCTTACTGACATCCACTTTGCC-3') to confirm luciferase; 3′ EBV-rev
Terms and licenses: Academic/Nonprofit Terms; Industry Terms: Not Available to Industry
How to cite: pIS1 mPELO was a gift from David Bartel (Addgene plasmid # 60805 ; http://n2t.net/addgene:60805 ; RRID:Addgene_60805)
