[The description below was written by a language model from this plasmid's Addgene catalogue record and pLannotate feature annotations shown in this document.]
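Description:
pIS1 mPELO is a mammalian expression luciferase reporter built on the pIS1 backbone, designed to measure microRNA-mediated repression through a 3' UTR placed downstream of a Renilla luciferase (Rluc) coding sequence. It is propagated in E. coli as a high-copy plasmid through a ColE1/pUC-type origin and is selected with ampicillin via the β-lactamase gene and its native promoter. The deposited full sequence is 4,475 nt.

The reporter unit is driven by the herpes simplex virus thymidine kinase (HSV-TK) promoter, a relatively modest constitutive promoter. This is followed by a chimeric β-globin/immunoglobulin intron, which generally improves transcript processing and expression, and by a T7 promoter that could allow in vitro transcription. The Rluc open reading frame comes next and spans the numbering origin of the circular sequence. The human PELO 3' UTR fragment was cloned between retained XbaI and NotI sites. It is not annotated in the feature table, but it presumably occupies the unannotated stretch between the end of Rluc and the SV40 polyadenylation signal. That signal and an adjacent fragment of SV40 large T antigen sequence are annotated on the minus strand, as the late SV40 poly(A) signal commonly is in this type of vector.

In this version the miR-155 binding sites within the PELO UTR are mutated, so the reporter should not respond to miR-155. It therefore most likely serves as the control for a matching reporter carrying intact sites, letting site-specific repression be separated from other effects of the UTR. The record gives its purpose as measuring differential miR-155-mediated repression, and it comes from a study of how cellular context affects microRNA targeting. The exact nucleotide changes and the length of the UTR fragment are not stated.
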