Features (pLannotate 1.2.2; 9 found; start..end, strand, type, name):
   1354..1475    -  polyA_signal   SV40 poly(A) signal: SV40 polyadenylation signal
   1498..1566    -  CDS            large T antigen (fragment): large T antigen from SV40 (simian virus 40)
   1608..1712    +  promoter       AmpR promoter: bla
   1713..2573    +  CDS            AmpR: β-lactamase; bla; confers resistance to ampicillin, carbenicillin, and related antibiotics
   2744..3332    +  rep_origin     ori: high-copy-number ColE1/pMB1/pBR322/pUC origin of replication
   3407..4158    +  promoter       HSV TK promoter: herpes simplex virus thymidine kinase promoter
   4228..4360    +  intron         chimeric intron: chimera between introns from human β-globin and immunoglobulin heavy chain genes
   4405..4423    +  promoter       T7 promoter: promoter for bacteriophage T7 RNA polymerase
   4433..893     +  CDS            Rluc (across the origin): luciferase from the anthozoan coelenterate Renilla reniformis (sea pansy)
>Addgene plasmid #60805 | pIS1 mPELO | depositor full sequence | sequence record 97816 | pIS1 mPELO sequence 4475 bps
TAACTGGTCCGCAGTGGTGGGCCAGATGTAAACAAATGAATGTTCTTGATTCATTTATTAATTATTATGA
TTCAGAAAAACATGCAGAAAATGCTGTTATTTTTTTACATGGTAACGCGGCCTCTTCTTATTTATGGCGA
CATGTTGTGCCACATATTGAGCCAGTAGCGCGGTGTATTATACCAGACCTTATTGGTATGGGCAAATCAG
GCAAATCTGGTAATGGTTCTTATAGGTTACTTGATCATTACAAATATCTTACTGCATGGTTTGAACTTCT
TAATTTACCAAAGAAGATCATTTTTGTCGGCCATGATTGGGGTGCTTGTTTGGCATTTCATTATAGCTAT
GAGCATCAAGATAAGATCAAAGCAATAGTTCACGCTGAAAGTGTAGTAGATGTGATTGAATCATGGGATG
AATGGCCTGATATTGAAGAAGATATTGCGTTGATCAAATCTGAAGAAGGAGAAAAAATGGTTTTGGAGAA
TAACTTCTTCGTGGAAACCATGTTGCCATCAAAAATCATGAGAAAGTTAGAACCAGAAGAATTTGCAGCA
TATCTTGAACCATTCAAAGAGAAAGGTGAAGTTCGTCGTCCAACATTATCATGGCCTCGTGAAATCCCGT
TAGTAAAAGGTGGTAAACCTGACGTTGTACAAATTGTTAGGAATTATAATGCTTATCTACGTGCAAGTGA
TGATTTACCAAAAATGTTTATTGAATCGGACCCAGGATTCTTTTCCAATGCTATTGTTGAAGGTGCCAAG
AAGTTTCCTAATACTGAATTTGTCAAAGTAAAAGGTCTTCATTTTTCGCAAGAAGATGCACCTGATGAAA
TGGGAAAATATATCAAATCGTTCGTTGAGCGAGTTCTCAAAAATGAACAATAATTCTAGGAGCTCTATAC
CGGTCTCGATATCACTACTAGTGTTCTAGACACACTGCATGCTTTGAAACAGTTTTCCTTAGAAAAAGCT
TTTGCTATCTTATCCTGTTTACATTATTTCTTTATTTTAATTCTGCTTGGTGTTCTTGCATTGCATTTAA
TGATCCCTTTTCTCCCCACCTCCACACACTACATTTTTTTTAGATTTAAATAGTTTTACTATTTTAAATG
ATTGCCGTACAATTAGTAGACTTGAAGACAAGTTTTAAATATTTTTCTTCAAAGGCTTGTTAAACCAATC
ATGTTAAAAGGAAATTCTTGGTTTTGGTTTGTTGTTGTTAACGTAAGTCATATTTGATTTAGAGGGTAAC
TTAAATCAGTTATTTTTAGCTTTTTAGAACTTTGATCTGCTAGGGATTGTCAAAATAATCTCCTTGAGGC
GCGGCCGCTTCGAGCAGACATGATAAGATACATTGATGAGTTTGGACAAACCACAACTAGAATGCAGTGA
AAAAAATGCTTTATTTGTGAAATTTGTGATGCTATTGCTTTATTTGTAACCATTATAAGCTGCAATAAAC
AAGTTAACAACAACAATTGCATTCATTTTATGTTTCAGGTTCAGGGGGAGGTGTGGGAGGTTTTTTAAAG
CAAGTAAAACCTCTACAAATGTGGTAAAATCGATAAGGATCCAGGTGGCACTTTTCGGGGAAATGTGCGC
GGAACCCCTATTTGTTTATTTTTCTAAATACATTCAAATATGTATCCGCTCATGAGACAATAACCCTGAT
AAATGCTTCAATAATATTGAAAAAGGAAGAGTATGAGTATTCAACATTTCCGTGTCGCCCTTATTCCCTT
TTTTGCGGCATTTTGCCTTCCTGTTTTTGCTCACCCAGAAACGCTGGTGAAAGTAAAAGATGCTGAAGAT
CAGTTGGGTGCACGAGTGGGTTACATCGAACTGGATCTCAACAGCGGTAAGATCCTTGAGAGTTTTCGCC
CCGAAGAACGTTTTCCAATGATGAGCACTTTTAAAGTTCTGCTATGTGGCGCGGTATTATCCCGTATTGA
CGCCGGGCAAGAGCAACTCGGTCGCCGCATACACTATTCTCAGAATGACTTGGTTGAGTACTCACCAGTC
ACAGAAAAGCATCTTACGGATGGCATGACAGTAAGAGAATTATGCAGTGCTGCCATAACCATGAGTGATA
ACACTGCGGCCAACTTACTTCTGACAACGATCGGAGGACCGAAGGAGCTAACCGCTTTTTTGCACAACAT
GGGGGATCATGTAACTCGCCTTGATCGTTGGGAACCGGAGCTGAATGAAGCCATACCAAACGACGAGCGT
GACACCACGATGCCTGTAGCAATGGCAACAACGTTGCGCAAACTATTAACTGGCGAACTACTTACTCTAG
CTTCCCGGCAACAATTAATAGACTGGATGGAGGCGGATAAAGTTGCAGGACCACTTCTGCGCTCGGCCCT
TCCGGCTGGCTGGTTTATTGCTGATAAATCTGGAGCCGGTGAGCGTGGGTCTCGCGGTATCATTGCAGCA
CTGGGGCCAGATGGTAAGCCCTCCCGTATCGTAGTTATCTACACGACGGGGAGTCAGGCAACTATGGATG
AACGAAATAGACAGATCGCTGAGATAGGTGCCTCACTGATTAAGCATTGGTAACTGTCAGACCAAGTTTA
CTCATATATACTTTAGATTGATTTAAAACTTCATTTTTAATTTAAAAGGATCTAGGTGAAGATCCTTTTT
GATAATCTCATGACCAAAATCCCTTAACGTGAGTTTTCGTTCCACTGAGCGTCAGACCCCGTAGAAAAGA
TCAAAGGATCTTCTTGAGATCCTTTTTTTCTGCGCGTAATCTGCTGCTTGCAAACAAAAAAACCACCGCT
ACCAGCGGTGGTTTGTTTGCCGGATCAAGAGCTACCAACTCTTTTTCCGAAGGTAACTGGCTTCAGCAGA
GCGCAGATACCAAATACTGTTCTTCTAGTGTAGCCGTAGTTAGGCCACCACTTCAAGAACTCTGTAGCAC
CGCCTACATACCTCGCTCTGCTAATCCTGTTACCAGTGGCTGCTGCCAGTGGCGATAAGTCGTGTCTTAC
CGGGTTGGACTCAAGACGATAGTTACCGGATAAGGCGCAGCGGTCGGGCTGAACGGGGGGTTCGTGCACA
CAGCCCAGCTTGGAGCGAACGACCTACACCGAACTGAGATACCTACAGCGTGAGCTATGAGAAAGCGCCA
CGCTTCCCGAAGGGAGAAAGGCGGACAGGTATCCGGTAAGCGGCAGGGTCGGAACAGGAGAGCGCACGAG
GGAGCTTCCAGGGGGAAACGCCTGGTATCTTTATAGTCCTGTCGGGTTTCGCCACCTCTGACTTGAGCGT
CGATTTTTGTGATGCTCGTCAGGGGGGCGGAGCCTATGGAAAAACGCCAGCAACGCGGCCTTTTTACGGT
TCCTGGCCTTTTGCTGGCCTTTTGCTCACATGGCTCGACAGATCTAAATGAGTCTTCGGACCTCGCGGGG
GCCGCTTAAGCGGTGGTTAGGGTTTGTCTGACGCGGGGGGAGGGGGAAGGAACGAAACACTCTCATTCGG
AGGCGGCTCGGGGTTTGGTCTTGGTGGCCACGGGCACGCAGAAGAGCGCCGCGATCCTCTTAAGCACCCC
CCCGCCCTCCGTGGAGGCGGGGGTTTGGTCGGCGGGTGGTAACTGGCGGGCCGCTGACTCGGGCGGGTCG
CGCGCCCCAGAGTGTGACCTTTTCGGTCTGCTCGCAGACCCCCGGGCGGCGCCGCCGCGGCGGCGACGGG
CTCGCTGGGTCCTAGGCTCCATGGGGACCGTATACGTGGACAGGCTCTGGAGCATCCGCACGACTGCGGT
GATATTACCGGAGACCTTCTGCGGGACGAGCCGGGTCACGCGGCTGACGCGGAGCGTCCGTTGGGCGACA
AACACCAGGACGGGGCACAGGTACACTATCTTGTCACCCGGAGGCGCGAGGGACTGCAGGAGCTTCAGGG
AGTGGCGCAGCTGCTTCATCCCCGTGGCCCGTTGCTCGCGTTTGCTGGCGGTGTCCCCGGAAGAAATATA
TTTGCATGTCTTTAGTTCTATGATGACACAAACCCCGCCCAGCGTCTTGTCATTGGCGAATTCGAACACG
CAGATGCAGTCGGGGCGGCGCGGTCCCAGGTCCACTTCGCATATTAAGGTGACGCGTGTGGCCTCGAACA
CCGAGCGACCCTGCAGCGACCCGCTTAAAAGCTTGATTCTTCTGACACAACAGTCTCGAACTTAAGCTGC
AGAAGTTGGTCGTGAGGCACTGGGCAGGTAAGTATCAAGGTTACAAGACAGGTTTAAGGAGACCAATAGA
AACTGGGCTTGTCGAGACAGAGAAGACTCTTGCGTTTCTGATAGGCACCTATTGGTCTTACTGACATCCA
CTTTGCCTTTCTCTCCACAGGTGTCCACTCCCAGTTCAATTACAGCTCTTAAGGCTAGAGTACTTAATAC
GACTCACTATAGGCTAGCCACCATGACTTCGAAAGTTTATGATCCAGAACAAAGGAAACGGATGA
