>Addgene plasmid #60805 | pIS1 mPELO | addgene partial sequence | sequence record 98360 | Rluc-F 5'-ccaggattcttttccaatgc-3'
AAGTAAAAGGTCTTCATTTTTCGCAAGAAGATGCACCTGATGAAATGGGAAAATATATCAAATCGTTCGT
TGAGCGAGTTCTCAAAAATGAACAATAATTCTAGGAGCTCTATACCGGTCTCGATATCACTACTAGTGTT
CTAGACACACTGCATGCTTTGAAACAGTTTTCCTTAGAAAAAGCTTTTGCTATCTTATCCTGTTTACATT
ATTTCTTTATTTTAATTCTGCTTGGTGTTCTTGCATTGCATTTAATGATCCCTTTTCTCCCCACCTCCAC
ACACTACATTTTTTTTAGATTTAAATAGTTTTACTATTTTAAATGATTGCCGTACAATTAGTAGACTTGA
AGACAAGTTTTAAATATTTTTCTTCAAAGGCTTGTTAAACCAATCATGTTAAAAGGAAATTCTTGGTTTT
GGTTTGTTGTTGTTAACGTAAGTCATATTTGATTTAGAGGGTAACTTAAATCAGTTATTTTTAGCTTTTT
AGAACTTTGATCTGCTAGGGATTGTCAAAATAATCTCCTTGAGGCGCGGCCGCTTCGAGCAGACATGATA
AGATACATTGATGAGTTTGGACAAACCACAACTAGAATGCAGTGAAAAAAATGCTTTATTTGTGAAATTT
GTGATGCTATTGCTTTATTTGTAACCATTATAAGCTGCAATAAACAAGTTAACAACAACAATTGCATTCA
TTTTATGTTTCAGGTTCAGGGGGAGGTGTGGGAGGTT
