>Addgene plasmid #60805 | pIS1 mPELO | addgene partial sequence | sequence record 98415 | EBV-rev 5'-GTGGTTTGTCCAAACTCATC-3'
CGGCCGCGCCTCAAGGAGATTATTTTGACAATCCCTAGCAGATCAAAGTTCTAAAAAGCTAAAAATAACT
GATTTAAGTTACCCTCTAAATCAAATATGACTTACGTTAACAACAACAAACCAAAACCAAGAATTTCCTT
TTAACATGATTGGTTTAACAAGCCTTTGAAGAAAAATATTTAAAACTTGTCTTCAAGTCTACTAATTGTA
CGGCAATCATTTAAAATAGTAAAACTATTTAAATCTAAAAAAAATGTAGTGTGTGGAGGTGGGGAGAAAA
GGGATCATTAAATGCAATGCAAGAACACCAAGCAGAATTAAAATAAAGAAATAATGTAAACAGGATAAGA
TAGCAAAAGCTTTTTCTAAGGAAAACTGTTTCAAAGCATGCAGTGTGTCTAGAACACTAGTAGTGATATC
GAGACCGGTATAGAGCTCCTAGAATTATTGTTCATTTTTGAGAACTCGCTCAACGAACGATTTGATATAT
TTTCCCATTTCATCAGGTGCATCTTCTTGCGAAAAATGAAGACCTTTTACTTTGACAAATTCAGTATTAG
GAAACTTCTTGGCACCTTCAACAATAGCATTGGAAAAGAATCCTGGGTCCGATTCAATAAACATTTTTGG
TAAATCATCACTTGCACGTAGATAAGCATTATAATTCCTAACAATTTGTACAACGTCAGGTTTACCACCT
TTTACTAACGGGATTTCACGAGGCCATGATAATGTTGGACGACGAACTTCACCTTTCTCTTTGAATGGTT
CAAGATATGCTGCAA
